Addgene plasmid #132008: pDONR221_SLC26A2
Purpose: Gateway entry clone with codon-optimized ORF sequence for subcloning into custom expression vectors
Depositing lab: RESOLUTE Consortium & Giulio Superti-Furga. Depositing organization: CeMM Research Center for Molecular Medicine. Publication: The RESOLUTE consortium: unlocking SLC transporters for drug discovery. Superti-Furga G, Lackner D, Wiedmer T, Ingles-Prieto A, Barbosa B, Girardi E, Goldmann U, Gurtl B, Klavins K, Klimek C, Lindinger S, Lineiro-Retes E, Muller AC, Onstein S, Redinger G, Reil D, Sedlyarov V, Wolf G, Crawford M, Everley R, ... Steppan CM. Nat Rev Drug Discov. 2020 Jul;19(7):429-430. doi: 10.1038/d41573-020-00056-6. PubMed 32265506.
Backbone
  Vector backbone: pDONR221
  Backbone manufacturer: Thermo Fisher Scientific
  Backbone size w/o insert (bp): 2550
  Vector type: Mammalian Expression
Growth in bacteria
  Bacterial resistance: Kanamycin, 50 μg/mL
  Growth temperature: 37°C
  Growth strain: Stbl3
  Copy number: High Copy
Gene/Insert
  Gene/Insert name: SLC26A2 (alt name: DTDST, DTD)
  Species: H. sapiens (human)
  Insert size (bp): 2217
  Entrez Gene: SLC26A2 (a.k.a. D5S1708, DTD, DTDST, EDM4, MST153, MSTP157)
  Cloning method: Gateway Cloning
  Sequencing primers: 5′ M13-fwd; 3′ M13-rev
Terms and licenses: Academic/Nonprofit Terms; Industry Terms
Depositor comments: For more information on the full Resolute plasmid collection, please see www.addgene.org/depositor-collections/re-solute/. Please provide your feedback on this plasmid to the RESOLUTE consortium by filling out their RESOLUTE repository feedback form: https://forms.office.com/Pages/ResponsePage.aspx?id=0e05yklzmkS7rjFGQL4N7z4feCLQvEJAmVcOCM_u885UN1JJRko0Ukg4TVQwNTZLOUxPQVJWT1NHUCQlQCN0PWcu
How to cite: pDONR221_SLC26A2 was a gift from RESOLUTE Consortium & Giulio Superti-Furga (Addgene plasmid # 132008 ; http://n2t.net/addgene:132008 ; RRID:Addgene_132008)
