[The description below was written by a language model from this plasmid's Addgene catalogue record and pLannotate feature annotations shown in this document.]
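Description:
pDONR221_SLC26A2 is a Gateway entry clone built on the pDONR221 backbone and carrying a codon-optimized open reading frame for human SLC26A2 (also known as DTDST or DTD), a sulfate transporter of the solute carrier family that may play a role in endochondral bone formation. The plasmid is about 4.8 kb and is propagated in E. coli from a high-copy ColE1/pUC-type origin under kanamycin selection, conferred by an aminoglycoside phosphotransferase gene. Although the catalogue lists the vector type as mammalian expression, the feature table shows no eukaryotic promoter or polyadenylation signal around the insert. The construct is therefore a shuttle for the ORF rather than an expression vector in its own right.

The 2,217 bp SLC26A2 coding sequence sits directly between attL1 and attL2, the recombination sites used in the Gateway LR reaction. This allows directional, in-frame transfer of the ORF into any attR-containing destination vector that supplies the desired promoter, tags or selection markers. No epitope tags or reporters are annotated on the insert. Upstream of attL1, the rrnB T1 and T2 transcription terminators insulate the cassette from read-through transcription from the backbone. A T7 promoter lies just outside attL2 on the reverse strand, pointing back toward the insert. Short lacI and lacZα fragments are backbone remnants with no evident functional role. M13 forward and reverse priming sites flank the cassette for sequence verification.

The plasmid belongs to a consortium collection of solute carrier entry clones made for transporter research and drug discovery, and is intended for subcloning SLC26A2 into custom expression vectors.
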