Features (pLannotate 1.2.2; 10 found; start..end, strand, type, name):
    121..213     +  CDS            lacI (fragment): lac repressor; lacI; The lac repressor binds to the lac operator to inhibit transcription in E. coli. This inhibition can be relieved by adding lactose or isopropyl-β-D-thiogalactopyranoside (IPTG).
    268..295     -  terminator     rrnB T2 terminator: transcription terminator T2 from the E. coli rrnB gene
    427..470     +  terminator     rrnB T1 terminator: Escherichia coli rrnB; transcription terminator T1 from the E. coli rrnB gene
    517..553     -  CDS            lacZα (fragment): LacZα fragment of β-galactosidase; lacZ fragment
    569..668     +  protein_bind   attL1: mutant version of attL; recombination site for the Gateway® LR reaction LR Clonase™
    674..2890    +  CDS            SLC26A2: S26A2_HUMAN - Also known as DTD, DTDST. Experimental evidence at protein level: Swiss-Prot protein existence level 1. Sulfate transporter. May play a role in endochondral bone formation. From Homo sapiens (Human).
   2892..2991    -  protein_bind   attL2: mutant version of attL; recombination site for the Gateway® LR reaction LR Clonase™
   3009..3027    -  promoter       T7 promoter: promoter for bacteriophage T7 RNA polymerase
   3161..3970    +  CDS            KanR: aminoglycoside phosphotransferase; aph(3')-Ia; confers resistance to kanamycin in bacteria or G418 (Geneticin®) in eukaryotes
   4117..4705    +  rep_origin     ori: high-copy-number ColE1/pMB1/pBR322/pUC origin of replication
>Addgene plasmid #132008 | pDONR221_SLC26A2 | addgene full sequence | sequence record 260951 | Addgene NGS Result
CTTTCCTGCGTTATCCCCTGATTCTGTGGATAACCGTATTACCGCCTTTGAGTGAGCTGATACCGCTCGC
CGCAGCCGAACGACCGAGCGCAGCGAGTCAGTGAGCGAGGAAGCGGAAGAGCGCCCAATACGCAAACCGC
CTCTCCCCGCGCGTTGGCCGATTCATTAATGCAGCTGGCACGACAGGTTTCCCGACTGGAAAGCGGGCAG
TGAGCGCAACGCAATTAATACGCGTACCGCTAGCCAGGAAGAGTTTGTAGAAACGCAAAAAGGCCATCCG
TCAGGATGGCCTTCTGCTTAGTTTGATGCCTGGCAGTTTATGGCGGGCGTCCTGCCCGCCACCCTCCGGG
CCGTTGCTTCACAACGTTCAAATCCGCTCCCGGCGGATTTGTCCTACTCAGGAGAGCGTTCACCGACAAA
CAACAGATAAAACGAAAGGCCCAGTCTTCCGACTGAGCCTTTCGTTTTATTTGATGCCTGGCAGTTCCCT
ACTCTCGCGTTAACGCTAGCATGGATGTTTTCCCAGTCACGACGTTGTAAAACGACGGCCAGTCTTAAGC
TCGGGCCCCAAATAATGATTTTATTTTGACTGATAGTGACCTGTTCGTTGCAACACATTGATGAGCAATG
CTTTTTTATAATGCCAACTTTGTACAAAAAAGCAGGCTCCACCATGAGCTCCGAGTCCAAGGAGCAGCAC
AACGTGAGCCCTAGGGACTCCGCCGAGGGCAATGATAGCTATCCATCCGGCATCCACCTGGAGCTGCAGC
GCGAGTCTAGCACCGACTTCAAGCAGTTTGAGACAAACGATCAGTGCCGGCCTTACCACAGAATCCTGAT
TGAGAGACAGGAGAAGTCCGACACCAATTTCAAGGAGTTTGTGATCAAGAAGCTGCAGAAGAACTGCCAG
TGTTCTCCAGCCAAGGCCAAGAATATGATCCTGGGCTTCCTGCCTGTGCTGCAGTGGCTGCCAAAGTATG
ACCTGAAGAAGAACATCCTGGGCGATGTGATGAGCGGCCTGATCGTGGGCATCCTGCTGGTGCCCCAGTC
TATCGCATATAGCCTGCTGGCAGGACAGGAGCCCGTGTACGGCCTGTATACCTCCTTCTTTGCCTCTATC
ATCTACTTCCTGCTGGGCACAAGCCGGCACATCTCCGTGGGCATCTTTGGTGTGTTGTGTTTGATGATAG
GCGAGACCGTGGACAGAGAGCTGCAGAAGGCCGGCTACGATAATGCACACTCTGCCCCAAGCCTGGGAAT
GGTGTCCAACGGATCTACCCTGCTGAATCACACATCCGACAGGATCTGCGATAAGTCTTGTTACGCCATC
ATGGTGGGCTCTACCGTGACATTCATCGCCGGCGTGTATCAGGTGGCCATGGGCTTCTTTCAAGTGGGCT
TCGTGAGCGTGTACCTGAGCGACGCACTGCTGAGCGGATTCGTGACCGGAGCCTCTTTTACCATCCTGAC
AAGCCAGGCCAAGTATCTGCTGGGCCTGAACCTGCCAAGGACAAATGGCGTGGGCTCCCTGATCACCACA
TGGATCCACGTGTTCCGCAACATCCACAAGACCAATCTGTGCGATCTGATCACAAGCCTGCTGTGCCTGC
TGGTGCTGCTGCCCACCAAGGAGCTGAACGAGCACTTTAAGTCCAAGCTGAAGGCCCCAATCCCAATCGA
GCTGGTGGTGGTGGTGGCAGCCACCCTGGCCTCCCACTTCGGCAAGCTGCACGAGAACTACAATTCCTCT
ATCGCCGGCCACATCCCCACAGGCTTTATGCCCCCTAAGGTGCCCGAGTGGAATCTGATCCCTTCCGTGG
CCGTGGATGCCATCGCCATCTCTATCATCGGCTTCGCCATCACCGTGAGCCTGTCCGAGATGTTTGCCAA
GAAGCACGGCTACACAGTGAAGGCCAACCAGGAGATGTATGCCATCGGCTTCTGCAATATCATCCCTAGC
TTCTTTCACTGTTTTACCACATCCGCCGCCCTGGCAAAGACCCTGGTGAAGGAGTCTACCGGATGCCACA
CACAGCTGAGCGGAGTGGTGACAGCCCTGGTGCTGCTGCTGGTGCTGCTGGTCATCGCCCCACTGTTCTA
CTCCCTGCAGAAGTCTGTGCTGGGCGTGATCACCATCGTGAACCTGAGGGGCGCCCTGAGGAAGTTCCGC
GACCTGCCCAAGATGTGGTCTATCAGCAGAATGGATACCGTGATCTGGTTTGTGACAATGCTGAGCTCCG
CCCTGCTGTCTACCGAGATCGGCCTGCTGGTGGGCGTGTGCTTCAGCATCTTCTGCGTGATCCTGAGGAC
ACAGAAGCCCAAGTCTAGCCTGCTGGGCCTGGTGGAGGAGTCTGAGGTGTTCGAGTCCGTGTCTGCCTAT
AAGAATCTGCAGATCAAGCCAGGCATCAAGATCTTCCGCTTTGTGGCCCCCCTGTACTATATCAACAAGG
AGTGCTTTAAGAGCGCCCTGTACAAGCAGACCGTGAATCCCATCCTGATCAAGGTGGCCTGGAAGAAGGC
CGCCAAGCGGAAGATCAAGGAGAAGGTGGTGACCCTGGGCGGCATCCAGGACGAGATGAGCGTGCAGCTG
TCCCACGATCCTCTGGAGCTGCACACAATCGTGATCGACTGTTCCGCCATCCAGTTCCTGGATACCGCCG
GCATCCACACACTGAAGGAGGTGCGGAGAGACTATGAGGCCATCGGCATCCAGGTGCTGCTGGCCCAGTG
CAACCCTACCGTGAGAGATAGCCTGACAAATGGCGAGTACTGTAAGAAGGAGGAGGAGAACCTGCTGTTC
TACAGCGTGTATGAGGCCATGGCCTTTGCCGAGGTGTCCAAGAACCAGAAGGGCGTGTGCGTGCCAAATG
GCCTGAGCCTGTCCTCTGACGACCCAGCTTTCTTGTACAAAGTTGGCATTATAAGAAAGCATTGCTTATC
AATTTGTTGCAACGAACAGGTCACTATCAGTCAAAATAAAATCATTATTTGCCATCCAGCTGATATCCCC
TATAGTGAGTCGTATTACATGGTCATAGCTGTTTCCTGGCAGCTCTGGCCCGTGTCTCAAAATCTCTGAT
GTTACATTGCACAAGATAAAAATATATCATCATGAACAATAAAACTGTCTGCTTACATAAACAGTAATAC
AAGGGGTGTTATGAGCCATATTCAACGGGAAACGTCGAGGCCGCGATTAAATTCCAACATGGATGCTGAT
TTATATGGGTATAAATGGGCTCGCGATAATGTCGGGCAATCAGGTGCGACAATCTATCGCTTGTATGGGA
AGCCCGATGCGCCAGAGTTGTTTCTGAAACATGGCAAAGGTAGCGTTGCCAATGATGTTACAGATGAGAT
GGTCAGACTAAACTGGCTGACGGAATTTATGCCTCTTCCGACCATCAAGCATTTTATCCGTACTCCTGAT
GATGCATGGTTACTCACCACTGCGATCCCCGGAAAAACAGCATTCCAGGTATTAGAAGAATATCCTGATT
CAGGTGAAAATATTGTTGATGCGCTGGCAGTGTTCCTGCGCCGGTTGCATTCGATTCCTGTTTGTAATTG
TCCTTTTAACAGCGATCGCGTATTTCGTCTCGCTCAGGCGCAATCACGAATGAATAACGGTTTGGTTGAT
GCGAGTGATTTTGATGACGAGCGTAATGGCTGGCCTGTTGAACAAGTCTGGAAAGAAATGCATAAACTTT
TGCCATTCTCACCGGATTCAGTCGTCACTCATGGTGATTTCTCACTTGATAACCTTATTTTTGACGAGGG
GAAATTAATAGGTTGTATTGATGTTGGACGAGTCGGAATCGCAGACCGATACCAGGATCTTGCCATCCTA
TGGAACTGCCTCGGTGAGTTTTCTCCTTCATTACAGAAACGGCTTTTTCAAAAATATGGTATTGATAATC
CTGATATGAATAAATTGCAGTTTCATTTGATGCTCGATGAGTTTTTCTAATCAGAATTGGTTAATTGGTT
GTAACACTGGCAGAGCATTACGCTGACTTGACGGGACGGCGCAAGCTCATGACCAAAATCCCTTAACGTG
AGTTACGCGTCGTTCCACTGAGCGTCAGACCCCGTAGAAAAGATCAAAGGATCTTCTTGAGATCCTTTTT
TTCTGCGCGTAATCTGCTGCTTGCAAACAAAAAAACCACCGCTACCAGCGGTGGTTTGTTTGCCGGATCA
AGAGCTACCAACTCTTTTTCCGAAGGTAACTGGCTTCAGCAGAGCGCAGATACCAAATACTGTTCTTCTA
GTGTAGCCGTAGTTAGGCCACCACTTCAAGAACTCTGTAGCACCGCCTACATACCTCGCTCTGCTAATCC
TGTTACCAGTGGCTGCTGCCAGTGGCGATAAGTCGTGTCTTACCGGGTTGGACTCAAGACGATAGTTACC
GGATAAGGCGCAGCGGTCGGGCTGAACGGGGGGTTCGTGCACACAGCCCAGCTTGGAGCGAACGACCTAC
ACCGAACTGAGATACCTACAGCGTGAGCTATGAGAAAGCGCCACGCTTCCCGAAGGGAGAAAGGCGGACA
GGTATCCGGTAAGCGGCAGGGTCGGAACAGGAGAGCGCACGAGGGAGCTTCCAGGGGGAAACGCCTGGTA
TCTTTATAGTCCTGTCGGGTTTCGCCACCTCTGACTTGAGCGTCGATTTTTGTGATGCTCGTCAGGGGGG
CGGAGCCTATGGAAAAACGCCAGCAACGCGGCCTTTTTACGGTTCCTGGCCTTTTGCTGGCCTTTTGCTC
ACATGTT
