>Addgene plasmid #132008 | pDONR221_SLC26A2 | depositor partial sequence | sequence record 253416 | Codon-optimized ORF of SLC26A2
ATGAGCTCCGAGTCCAAGGAGCAGCACAACGTGAGCCCTAGGGACTCCGCCGAGGGCAATGATAGCTATC
CATCCGGCATCCACCTGGAGCTGCAGCGCGAGTCTAGCACCGACTTCAAGCAGTTTGAGACAAACGATCA
GTGCCGGCCTTACCACAGAATCCTGATTGAGAGACAGGAGAAGTCCGACACCAATTTCAAGGAGTTTGTG
ATCAAGAAGCTGCAGAAGAACTGCCAGTGTTCTCCAGCCAAGGCCAAGAATATGATCCTGGGCTTCCTGC
CTGTGCTGCAGTGGCTGCCAAAGTATGACCTGAAGAAGAACATCCTGGGCGATGTGATGAGCGGCCTGAT
CGTGGGCATCCTGCTGGTGCCCCAGTCTATCGCATATAGCCTGCTGGCAGGACAGGAGCCCGTGTACGGC
CTGTATACCTCCTTCTTTGCCTCTATCATCTACTTCCTGCTGGGCACAAGCCGGCACATCTCCGTGGGCA
TCTTTGGTGTGTTGTGTTTGATGATAGGCGAGACCGTGGACAGAGAGCTGCAGAAGGCCGGCTACGATAA
TGCACACTCTGCCCCAAGCCTGGGAATGGTGTCCAACGGATCTACCCTGCTGAATCACACATCCGACAGG
ATCTGCGATAAGTCTTGTTACGCCATCATGGTGGGCTCTACCGTGACATTCATCGCCGGCGTGTATCAGG
TGGCCATGGGCTTCTTTCAAGTGGGCTTCGTGAGCGTGTACCTGAGCGACGCACTGCTGAGCGGATTCGT
GACCGGAGCCTCTTTTACCATCCTGACAAGCCAGGCCAAGTATCTGCTGGGCCTGAACCTGCCAAGGACA
AATGGCGTGGGCTCCCTGATCACCACATGGATCCACGTGTTCCGCAACATCCACAAGACCAATCTGTGCG
ATCTGATCACAAGCCTGCTGTGCCTGCTGGTGCTGCTGCCCACCAAGGAGCTGAACGAGCACTTTAAGTC
CAAGCTGAAGGCCCCAATCCCAATCGAGCTGGTGGTGGTGGTGGCAGCCACCCTGGCCTCCCACTTCGGC
AAGCTGCACGAGAACTACAATTCCTCTATCGCCGGCCACATCCCCACAGGCTTTATGCCCCCTAAGGTGC
CCGAGTGGAATCTGATCCCTTCCGTGGCCGTGGATGCCATCGCCATCTCTATCATCGGCTTCGCCATCAC
CGTGAGCCTGTCCGAGATGTTTGCCAAGAAGCACGGCTACACAGTGAAGGCCAACCAGGAGATGTATGCC
ATCGGCTTCTGCAATATCATCCCTAGCTTCTTTCACTGTTTTACCACATCCGCCGCCCTGGCAAAGACCC
TGGTGAAGGAGTCTACCGGATGCCACACACAGCTGAGCGGAGTGGTGACAGCCCTGGTGCTGCTGCTGGT
GCTGCTGGTCATCGCCCCACTGTTCTACTCCCTGCAGAAGTCTGTGCTGGGCGTGATCACCATCGTGAAC
CTGAGGGGCGCCCTGAGGAAGTTCCGCGACCTGCCCAAGATGTGGTCTATCAGCAGAATGGATACCGTGA
TCTGGTTTGTGACAATGCTGAGCTCCGCCCTGCTGTCTACCGAGATCGGCCTGCTGGTGGGCGTGTGCTT
CAGCATCTTCTGCGTGATCCTGAGGACACAGAAGCCCAAGTCTAGCCTGCTGGGCCTGGTGGAGGAGTCT
GAGGTGTTCGAGTCCGTGTCTGCCTATAAGAATCTGCAGATCAAGCCAGGCATCAAGATCTTCCGCTTTG
TGGCCCCCCTGTACTATATCAACAAGGAGTGCTTTAAGAGCGCCCTGTACAAGCAGACCGTGAATCCCAT
CCTGATCAAGGTGGCCTGGAAGAAGGCCGCCAAGCGGAAGATCAAGGAGAAGGTGGTGACCCTGGGCGGC
ATCCAGGACGAGATGAGCGTGCAGCTGTCCCACGATCCTCTGGAGCTGCACACAATCGTGATCGACTGTT
CCGCCATCCAGTTCCTGGATACCGCCGGCATCCACACACTGAAGGAGGTGCGGAGAGACTATGAGGCCAT
CGGCATCCAGGTGCTGCTGGCCCAGTGCAACCCTACCGTGAGAGATAGCCTGACAAATGGCGAGTACTGT
AAGAAGGAGGAGGAGAACCTGCTGTTCTACAGCGTGTATGAGGCCATGGCCTTTGCCGAGGTGTCCAAGA
ACCAGAAGGGCGTGTGCGTGCCAAATGGCCTGAGCCTGTCCTCTGAC
